>Addgene plasmid #211029 | pBiT3.1-N_CDC40:1-579 | addgene full sequence | sequence record 423386 | Addgene NGS Result
AAGACGCGTTAATTAAGACGTCGGCAGTGAAAAAAATGCTTTATTTGTGAAATTTGTGATGCTATTGCTT
TATTTGTAACCATTATAAGCTGCAATAAACAAGTTAACAACAACAATTGCATTCATTTTATGTTTCAGGT
TCAGGGGGAGGTGTGGGAGGTTTTTTAAAGCAAGTAAAACCTCTACAAATGTGGTATGGCTGATTATGAT
CCGCGGCCGCAATACGTCGACGTTATCAGCTGACTTCGTACGAGAGCCTAGGATTATGGCGCGCCACTAG
TTATTAATAGTAATCAATTACGGGGTCATTAGTTCATAGCCCATATATGGAGTTCCGCGTTACATAACTT
ACGGTAAATGGCCCGCCTGGCTGACCGCCCAACGACCCCCGCCCATTGACGTCAATAATGACGTATGTTC
CCATAGTAACGCCAATAGGGACTTTCCATTGACGTCAATGGGTGGAGTATTTACGGTAAACTGCCCACTT
GGCAGTACATCAAGTGTATCATATGCCAAGTCCGCCCCCTATTGACGTCAATGACGGTAAATGGCCCGCC
TGGCATTATGCCCAGTACATGACCTTACGGGACTTTCCTACTTGGCAGTACATCTACGTATTAGTCATCG
CTATTACCATGGTGATGCGGTTTTGGCAGTACACCAATGGGCGTGGATAGCGGTTTGACTCACGGGGATT
TCCAAGTCTCCACCCCATTGACGTCAATGGGAGTTTGTTTTGGCACCAAAATCAACGGGACTTTCCAAAA
TGTCGTAATAACCCCGCCCCGTTGACGCAAATGGGCGGTAGGCGTGTACGGTGGGAGGTCTATATAAGCA
GAGCTGGTTTAGTGAACCGTCAGATCACTAGAATCTTTATTGCGGTAGTTTATCACAGTTAAATTGCTAA
CGCAGTCAGTGCTTCTGACACAACAGTCTCGAACTTAAGCTGCAGAAGTTGGTCGTGAGGCACTGGGCAG
GTAAGTATCAAGGTTACAAGACAGGTTTAAGGAGACCAATAGAAACTGGGCTTGTCGAGACAGAGAAGAC
TCTTGCGTTTCTGATAGGCACCTATTGGTCTTACTGACATCCACTTTGCCTTTCTCTCCACAGGTGTCCA
CTCCCAGTTCAATTACAGCTCTTAAGGCTAGAGTATTAATACGACTCACTATAGGGGTTAGCGATCGCCA
TGGTGAGCGGCTGGCGGCTGTTCAAGAAGATTAGCGGGAGCTCCGGTGGCTCGAGCGGTATGTCGGCTGC
GATTGCAGCTCTGGCCGCTTCCTATGGTTCGGGTTCAGGGTCCGAATCGGACTCGGACAGTGAGAGCAGT
CGGTGTCCGCTGCCAGCCGCCGACTCCCTCATGCACTTGACTAAATCGCCTTCATCAAAGCCGTCTCTAG
CAGTGGCAGTGGACTCGGCTCCGGAGGTGGCAGTTAAGGAAGATTTGGAGACTGGAGTTCACCTTGACCC
TGCCGTCAAAGAAGTTCAGTATAATCCTACCTATGAGACCATGTTTGCTCCTGAGTTTGGACCAGAAAAT
CCCTTTAGGACACAGCAAATGGCTGCCCCTAGAAATATGCTTTCTGGATATGCCGAACCAGCTCATATCA
ATGATTTCATGTTTGAGCAGCAAAGGAGAACTTTTGCAACATATGGTTATGCATTAGACCCTTCATTAGA
TAATCATCAAGTGTCTGCTAAATATATTGGTTCTGTAGAAGAAGCTGAAAAAAATCAAGGTTTAACTGTA
TTTGAAACTGGTCAGAAGAAAACAGAAAAGAGGAAAAAGTTTAAAGAAAATGATGCATCCAATATTGATG
GTTTTTTGGGACCATGGGCAAAATATGTGGATGAAAAAGATGTAGCCAAACCTTCAGAAGAAGAGCAAAA
AGAATTGGATGAAATCACAGCAAAGAGGCAGAAAAAAGGAAAACAGGAAGAAGAGAAACCTGGGGAGGAG
AAGACAATCTTACATGTTAAAGAAATGTATGACTATCAAGGCAGGTCCTATCTTCACATACCTCAGGATG
TTGGTGTTAATCTACGGTCAACTATGCCACCTGAGAAGTGTTATCTTCCCAAAAAACAAATTCATGTGTG
GTCTGGACACACAAAGGGCGTCAGTGCAGTCAGATTGTTTCCTCTCTCTGGCCATTTATTGCTGTCTTGT
TCCATGGACTGTAAAATTAAGCTATGGGAGGTTTATGGAGAACGGCGCTGTCTGAGAACATTTATTGGTC
ACAGTAAGGCTGTTAGGGATATCTGCTTCAATACTGCAGGAACACAGTTCCTCAGTGCAGCCTATGACAG
GTATCTTAAGCTCTGGGACACTGAGACAGGACAGTGTATATCAAGATTTACAAACCGAAAAGTACCTTAT
TGTGTCAAATTCAATCCTGATGAAGATAAGCAAAATCTCTTTGTGGCTGGGATGTCTGATAAGAAGATTG
TGCAATGGGACATTCGAAGTGGAGAAATTGTGCAGGAATATGATCGGCATTTGGGAGCTGTCAACACCAT
TGTTTTTGTGGATGAGAATAGGAGATTTGTGAGCACATCTGATGATAAAAGCCTAAGAGTTTGGGAATGG
GATATCCCTGTGGATTTCAAGTACATAGCAGAACCCAGTATGCACTCAATGCCTGCAGTGACTTTGTCTC
CAAATGGAAAATGGCTAGCATGCCAATCAATGGACAACCAAATCTTAATTTTTGGAGCACAGAACAGATT
TAGATTAAATAAGAAAAAAATTTTTAAGGGCCATATGGTAGCAGGCTATGCTTGTCAGGTGGACTTTTCA
CCAGACATGAGTTATGTGATTTCAGGAGATGGAAATGGAAAATTAAACATTTGGGACTGGAAGACCACAA
AACTCTACAGTCGATTTAAAGCTCATGATAAAGTGTGTATAGGTGCAGTGTGGCATCCTCATGAAACTTC
TAAGGTCATAACATGTGGTTGGGATGGTCTCATTAAATTGTGGGATTAATCTAGAGGTCAAGCTTCGGGG
GTTTAAACCTGCAGGCATGCAAGCTGATTTGGCTGCTGCCACCGCTGAGCAAGGCCGCTTCGAGCAGACA
TGATAAGATACATTGATGAGTTTGGACAAACCACAACTAGAATGCAGTGAAAAAAATGCTTTATTTGTGA
AATTTGTGATGCTATTGCTTTATTTGTAACCATTATAAGCTGCAATAAACAAGTTAACAACAACAATTGC
ATTCATTTTATGTTTCAGGTTCAGGGGGAGATGTGGGAGGTTTTTTTAAGCAAGTAAAACCTCTACAAAT
GTGGTAAAATCTTAATTAAGACTTCTAATATAACTTCGTATAGCATACATTATACGAAGTTATGGTTCCA
CTGTTGACAATTAATCATCGGCATAGTATATCGGCATAGTATAATACGACAAGGTGAGGAACTAAACCCA
GGAGGCAGATCATGATTGAACAAGATGGATTGCACGCAGGTTCTCCGGCCGCTTGGGTGGAGAGGCTATT
CGGCTATGACTGGGCACAACAGACAATCGGCTGCTCTGATGCCGCCGTGTTCCGGCTGTCAGCGCAGGGG
CGCCCGGTTCTTTTTGTCAAGACCGACCTGTCCGGTGCCCTGAATGAACTGCAGGACGAGGCAGCGCGGC
TATCGTGGCTGGCCACGACGGGCGTTCCTTGCGCAGCTGTGCTCGACGTTGTCACTGAAGCGGGAAGGGA
CTGGCTGCTATTGGGCGAAGTGCCGGGGCAGGATCTCCTGTCATCTCACCTTGCTCCTGCCGAGAAAGTA
TCCATCATGGCTGATGCAATGCGGCGGCTGCATACGCTTGATCCGGCTACCTGCCCATTCGACCACCAAG
CGAAACATCGCATCGAGCGAGCACGTACTCGGATGGAAGCCGGTCTTGTCGATCAGGATGATCTGGACGA
AGAGCATCAGGGGCTCGCGCCAGCCGAACTGTTCGCCAGGCTCAAGGCGCGCATGCCCGACGGCGAGGAT
CTCGTCGTGACCCATGGCGATGCCTGCTTGCCGAATATCATGGTGGAAAATGGCCGCTTTTCTGGATTCA
TCGACTGTGGCCGGCTGGGTGTGGCGGACCGCTATCAGGACATAGCGTTGGCTACCCGTGATATTGCTGA
AGAGCTTGGCGGCGAATGGGCTGACCGCTTCCTCGTGCTTTACGGTATCGCCGCTCCCGATTCGCAGCGC
ATCGCCTTCTATCGCCTTCTTGACGAGTTCTTCTGATTCGAAATGACCGACCAAGCGACGCCCAACCGGT
ATCAGCTCACTCAAAGGCGGTAATACGGTTATCCACAGAATCAGGGGATAACGCAGGAAAGAACATGTGA
GCAAAAGGCCAGCAAAAGGCCAGGAACCGTAAAAAGGCCGCGTTGCTGGCGTTTTTCCATAGGCTCCGCC
CCCCTGACGAGCATCACAAAAATCGACGCTCAAGTCAGAGGTGGCGAAACCCGACAGGACTATAAAGATA
CCAGGCGTTTCCCCCTGGAAGCTCCCTCGTGCGCTCTCCTGTTCCGACCCTGCCGCTTACCGGATACCTG
TCCGCCTTTCTCCCTTCGGGAAGCGTGGCGCTTTCTCATAGCTCACGCTGTAGGTATCTCAGTTCGGTGT
AGGTCGTTCGCTCCAAGCTGGGCTGTGTGCACGAACCCCCCGTTCAGCCCGACCGCTGCGCCTTATCCGG
TAACTATCGTCTTGAGTCCAACCCGGTAAGACACGACTTATCGCCACTGGCAGCAGCCACTGGTAACAGG
ATTAGCAGAGCGAGGTATGTAGGCGGTGCTACAGAGTTCTTGAAGTGGTGGCCTAACTACGGCTACACTA
GAAGGACAGTATTTGGTATCTGCGCTCTGCTGAAGCCAGTTACCTTCGGAAAAAGAGTTGGTAGCTCTTG
ATCCGGCAAACAAACCACCGCTGGTAGCGGTGGTTTTTTTGTTTGCAAGCAGCAGATTACGCGCAGAAAA
AAAGGATTTCAAGAAGATCCTTTGATCTTTTCTACGGGGTCTGACGCTCAGTGGAACGAAAACTCACGTT
AAGGGATTTTGGTCATGAGATTATCAAAAAGGATCTTCACCTAGATCCTTTTATAGTCCGGAATCGTCAC
ACAAAAAACCAACACACAGATGTAATGAAAATAAAGATATTTTATTGCGGCCATCGTGATGGCTAGAGTT
TAGCCCTCCCACACATAACCAGAGGGCAGCAATTCACGAATCCCAACTGCCGTCGGCTGTCCATCACTGT
CCTTCACTATGGCTTTGATCCCAGGATGCAGATCGAGAAGCACCTGTCGGCACCGTCCGCAGGGGCTCAA
GATGCCCCTGTTCTCATTTCCGATCGCGACGATACAAGTCAGGTTGCCAGCTGCCGCAGCAGCAGCAGTG
CCCAGCACCACGAGTTCTGCACAAGGTCCCCCAGTAAAATGATATACATTGACACCAGTGAAGATGCGGC
CGTCGCTAGAGAGAGCTGCGCTGGCGACGCTGTAGTCTTCAGAGATGGGGATGCTGTTGATTGTAGCCGT
TGCTCTTTCAATGAGGGTGGATTCTTCTTGAGACAAAGGCTTGGCCATGGTGGCGCTAGTGTCAGAAGAA
TCGAGCTTTTTGCAAAAGCCTAGGCCTCCAAAAAAGCCTCCTCACTACTTCTGGAATAGCTCAGAGGCCG
AGGCGGCCTCGGCCTCTGCATAAATAAAAAAAATTAGTCAGCCATGGGGCGGAGAATGGGCGGAACTGGG
CGGAGTTAGGGGCGGGATGGGCGGAGTTAGGGGCGGGACTATGGTTGCTGACTAATTGAGATGCATGCTT
TGCATACTTCTGCCTGCTGGGGAGCCTGGGGACTTTCCACACCTGGTTGCTGACTAATTGAGATGCATGC
TTTGCATACTTCTGCCTGCTGGGGAGCCTGGGGACTTTCCACACCCTAACTGACACACATTCCACAGCTG
GTTCTTTCCGCCTCAGAAGGTACCTAACCAAGTTCCTCTTTCAGAGGTTATTTCAGGCCATGGTGCTGCG
C
Features (pLannotate 1.2.2; 17 found; start..end, strand, type, name):
     24..105     -  polyA_signal   SV40 poly(A) signal: SV40 polyadenylation signal
    128..211     -  CDS            large T antigen (fragment): large T antigen from SV40 (simian virus 40)
    276..641     +  enhancer       CMV enhancer: human cytomegalovirus immediate early enhancer
    643..842     +  promoter       CMV promoter: human cytomegalovirus (CMV) immediate early promoter
    981..1113    +  intron         chimeric intron: chimera between introns from human β-globin and immunoglobulin heavy chain genes
   1157..1175    +  promoter       T7 promoter: promoter for bacteriophage T7 RNA polymerase
   1271..2986    +  CDS            CDC40: PRP17_HUMAN - Also known as EHB3, PRP17, PRPF17. Experimental evidence at protein level: Swiss-Prot protein existence level 1. Required for pre-mRNA splicing as component of the activated spliceosome. From Homo sapiens (Human).
   3017..3035    +  misc_feature   MCS (fragment): pUC18/19 multiple cloning site
   3084..3205    -  polyA_signal   SV40 poly(A) signal: SV40 polyadenylation signal
   3228..3296    -  CDS            large T antigen (fragment): large T antigen from SV40 (simian virus 40)
   3320..3353    +  protein_bind   loxP: Cre-mediated recombination occurs in the 8-bp core sequence (GCATACAT). Cre recombinase
   3363..3410    +  promoter       EM7 promoter: synthetic bacterial promoter&nbsp
   3442..4233    +  CDS            neo: KKA2_KLEPN - Also known as kan, nptII. Experimental evidence at protein level: Swiss-Prot protein existence level 1. Resistance to kanamycin, neomycin, paromomycin, ribostamycin, butirosin and gentamicin B. From Klebsiella pneumoniae.
   4394..4982    -  rep_origin     ori: high-copy-number ColE1/pMB1/pBR322/pUC origin of replication
   5108..5156    -  polyA_signal   poly(A) signal: synthetic polyadenylation signal
   5180..5578    -  CDS            BSD: blasticidin S deaminase; Aspergillus terreus BSD; confers resistance to blasticidin
   5609..5966    -  promoter       SV40 promoter: SV40 enhancer and early promoter
