[The description below was written by a language model from this plasmid's Addgene catalogue record and pLannotate feature annotations shown in this document.]
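Description:
pBiT3.1-N_CDC40:1-579 is a mammalian expression plasmid built on the Promega pBiT3.1-N backbone that produces full-length, wild-type human CDC40 (residues M1–D579; also known as PRP17/PRPF17), a WD40-repeat protein required for pre-mRNA splicing as part of the activated spliceosome. The coding sequence, derived from a Mammalian Gene Collection clone, was inserted by ligation-independent cloning between XhoI and XbaI sites that remain intact. It is fused at its N-terminus to the short HiBiT peptide followed by a flexible glycine/serine linker. HiBiT is the small fragment of split NanoLuc luciferase, which complements the LgBiT partner to generate luminescence and so allows sensitive quantification of the tagged protein.

Expression is driven by the CMV immediate-early enhancer and promoter, followed by a chimeric β-globin/immunoglobulin intron that enhances transcript processing. A T7 promoter lies just upstream of the open reading frame and serves as a sequencing primer site, and an SV40 polyadenylation signal lies downstream. In bacteria the plasmid replicates from a high-copy ColE1/pUC-type origin and is selected with kanamycin through a neo (nptII) gene under the bacterial EM7 promoter; a single loxP site sits just upstream of this cassette.

The catalogue entry lists neomycin/G418 as the mammalian selectable marker. However, the annotated sequence shows no eukaryotic promoter directly ahead of neo. It instead contains a separate cassette in which the SV40 early promoter drives blasticidin S deaminase with a synthetic poly(A) signal, so the mammalian selection should be checked against the sequence. The associated study evaluated ligandability across WD40-repeat proteins, which is consistent with use of this construct in luminescence-based cellular assays of CDC40, although the record does not specify the assay.
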