Addgene plasmid #211029: pBiT3.1-N_CDC40:1-579
Purpose: Mammalian expression of full-length human CDC40. N-terminal HiBiT tag.
Depositing lab: Cheryl Arrowsmith. Depositing organization: University of Toronto. Publication: A Target Class Ligandability Evaluation of WD40 Repeat-Containing Proteins. Ackloo S, Li F, Szewczyk M, Seitova A, Loppnau P, Zeng H, Xu J, Ahmad S, Arnautova YA, Baghaie AJ, Beldar S, Bolotokova A, Centrella PA, Chau I, Clark MA, Cuozzo JW, Dehghani-Tafti S, Disch JS, Dong A, Dumas A, Feng JA, Ghiabi P, Gibson E, Gilmer J, Goldman B, Green SR, Guie MA, Guilinger JP, Harms N, Herasymenko O, Houliston S, Hutchinson A, Kearnes S, Keefe AD, Kimani SW, Kramer T, Kutera M, Kwak HA, Lento C, Li Y, Liu J, Loup J, Machado RAC, Mulhern CJ, Perveen S, Righetto GL, Riley P, Shrestha S, Sigel EA, Silva M, Sintchak MD, Slakman BL, Taylor RD, Thompson J, Torng W, Underkoffler C, von Rechenberg M, Walsh RT, Watson I, Wilson DJ, Wolf E, Yadav M, Yazdi AK, Zhang J, Zhang Y, Santhakumar V, Edwards AM, Barsyte-Lovejoy D, Schapira M, Brown PJ, Halabelian L, Arrowsmith CH. J Med Chem. 2025 Jan 23;68(2):1092-1112. doi: 10.1021/acs.jmedchem.4c02010. Epub 2024 Nov 4. PubMed 39495097.
Backbone
  Vector backbone: pBiT3.1-N
  Backbone manufacturer: Promega
  Vector type: Mammalian Expression
  Selectable markers: Neomycin (select with G418)
Growth in bacteria
  Bacterial resistance: Kanamycin, 50 μg/mL
  Growth temperature: 37°C
  Growth strain: DH5alpha
  Copy number: High Copy
Gene/Insert
  Gene/Insert name: CDC40:M1-D579
  Species: H. sapiens (human)
  Insert size (bp): 1737
  Mutation: wild type
  Entrez Gene: CDC40 (a.k.a. EHB3, PRP17, PRPF17, FLJ10564, MGC102802)
  Promoter: CMV
  Tag / fusion protein: MVSGWRLFKKISGSSGGSSG (N terminal on insert)
  Cloning method: Ligation Independent Cloning
  Sequencing primers: 5′ T7; 3′ TTGCTCAGCGGTGGCAGCAG
Resource information
  A portion of this plasmid was derived from a plasmid made by: Mammalian Gene Collection (BC117145)
Terms and licenses: Academic/Nonprofit Terms; Industry Terms: Not Available to Industry
Depositor comments: 5' Cloning Site: Xho1 (not destroyed), 3' Cloning Site: Xba1 (not destroyed).
How to cite: pBiT3.1-N_CDC40:1-579 was a gift from Cheryl Arrowsmith (Addgene plasmid # 211029 ; http://n2t.net/addgene:211029 ; RRID:Addgene_211029)
