>Addgene plasmid #211029 | pBiT3.1-N_CDC40:1-579 | depositor partial sequence | sequence record 411538 | Insert sequence
ATGTCGGCTGCGATTGCAGCTCTGGCCGCTTCCTATGGTTCGGGTTCAGGGTCCGAATCGGACTCGGACA
GTGAGAGCAGTCGGTGTCCGCTGCCAGCCGCCGACTCCCTCATGCACTTGACTAAATCGCCTTCATCAAA
GCCGTCTCTAGCAGTGGCAGTGGACTCGGCTCCGGAGGTGGCAGTTAAGGAAGATTTGGAGACTGGAGTT
CACCTTGACCCTGCCGTCAAAGAAGTTCAGTATAATCCTACCTATGAGACCATGTTTGCTCCTGAGTTTG
GACCAGAAAATCCCTTTAGGACACAGCAAATGGCTGCCCCTAGAAATATGCTTTCTGGATATGCCGAACC
AGCTCATATCAATGATTTCATGTTTGAGCAGCAAAGGAGAACTTTTGCAACATATGGTTATGCATTAGAC
CCTTCATTAGATAATCATCAAGTGTCTGCTAAATATATTGGTTCTGTAGAAGAAGCTGAAAAAAATCAAG
GTTTAACTGTATTTGAAACTGGTCAGAAGAAAACAGAAAAGAGGAAAAAGTTTAAAGAAAATGATGCATC
CAATATTGATGGTTTTTTGGGACCATGGGCAAAATATGTGGATGAAAAAGATGTAGCCAAACCTTCAGAA
GAAGAGCAAAAAGAATTGGATGAAATCACAGCAAAGAGGCAGAAAAAAGGAAAACAGGAAGAAGAGAAAC
CTGGGGAGGAGAAGACAATCTTACATGTTAAAGAAATGTATGACTATCAAGGCAGGTCCTATCTTCACAT
ACCTCAGGATGTTGGTGTTAATCTACGGTCAACTATGCCACCTGAGAAGTGTTATCTTCCCAAAAAACAA
ATTCATGTGTGGTCTGGACACACAAAGGGCGTCAGTGCAGTCAGATTGTTTCCTCTCTCTGGCCATTTAT
TGCTGTCTTGTTCCATGGACTGTAAAATTAAGCTATGGGAGGTTTATGGAGAACGGCGCTGTCTGAGAAC
ATTTATTGGTCACAGTAAGGCTGTTAGGGATATCTGCTTCAATACTGCAGGAACACAGTTCCTCAGTGCA
GCCTATGACAGGTATCTTAAGCTCTGGGACACTGAGACAGGACAGTGTATATCAAGATTTACAAACCGAA
AAGTACCTTATTGTGTCAAATTCAATCCTGATGAAGATAAGCAAAATCTCTTTGTGGCTGGGATGTCTGA
TAAGAAGATTGTGCAATGGGACATTCGAAGTGGAGAAATTGTGCAGGAATATGATCGGCATTTGGGAGCT
GTCAACACCATTGTTTTTGTGGATGAGAATAGGAGATTTGTGAGCACATCTGATGATAAAAGCCTAAGAG
TTTGGGAATGGGATATCCCTGTGGATTTCAAGTACATAGCAGAACCCAGTATGCACTCAATGCCTGCAGT
GACTTTGTCTCCAAATGGAAAATGGCTAGCATGCCAATCAATGGACAACCAAATCTTAATTTTTGGAGCA
CAGAACAGATTTAGATTAAATAAGAAAAAAATTTTTAAGGGCCATATGGTAGCAGGCTATGCTTGTCAGG
TGGACTTTTCACCAGACATGAGTTATGTGATTTCAGGAGATGGAAATGGAAAATTAAACATTTGGGACTG
GAAGACCACAAAACTCTACAGTCGATTTAAAGCTCATGATAAAGTGTGTATAGGTGCAGTGTGGCATCCT
CATGAAACTTCTAAGGTCATAACATGTGGTTGGGATGGTCTCATTAAATTGTGGGAT
